Addgene plasmid #204581: pACS45
Purpose: GST-lamin A (389-646)
Depositing lab: Tom Misteli. Depositing organization: National Cancer Institute (NCI). Publication: Identification of epigenetic modulators as determinants of nuclear size and shape. Schibler AC, Jevtic P, Pegoraro G, Levy DL, Misteli T. Elife. 2023 May 23;12:e80653. doi: 10.7554/eLife.80653. PubMed 37219077.
Backbone
  Vector backbone: pGEX4t1
  Backbone size w/o insert (bp): 4939
  Total vector size (bp): 5775
  Vector type: Bacterial Expression
Growth in bacteria
  Bacterial resistance: Ampicillin, 100 μg/mL
  Growth temperature: 37°C
  Growth strain: DH5alpha
  Copy number: High Copy
Gene/Insert
  Gene/Insert name: lamin A (389-646)
  Species: H. sapiens (human)
  Insert size (bp): 836
  GenBank ID: 4000
  Tag / fusion protein: GST - lamin A (389-646) (N terminal on backbone)
  Entrez Gene: LMNA (a.k.a. CDCD1, CDDC, CMD1A, CMT2B1, EMD2, FPL, FPLD, FPLD2, HGPS, IDC, LDP1, LFP, LGMD1B, LMN1, LMNC, LMNL1, MADA, PRO1)
  Cloning method: Restriction Enzyme; 5′ cloning site BamHI (not destroyed); 3′ cloning site XhoI (not destroyed)
  Sequencing primers: 5′ pGEX5'; 3′ pGEX3'
Terms and licenses: Academic/Nonprofit Terms; Industry Terms: Not Available to Industry
How to cite: pACS45 was a gift from Tom Misteli (Addgene plasmid # 204581 ; http://n2t.net/addgene:204581 ; RRID:Addgene_204581)
