[The description below was written by a language model from this plasmid's Addgene catalogue record and pLannotate feature annotations shown in this document.]
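Description:
pACS45 is a bacterial expression plasmid built on the pGEX4t1 backbone that produces a C-terminal portion of human lamin A (residues 389–646, encoded by LMNA) fused to glutathione S-transferase. The roughly 0.8 kb lamin A fragment was inserted between the BamHI and XhoI sites of the polylinker, both of which remain intact, placing it downstream of and in frame with the Schistosoma japonicum GST coding sequence so that GST sits at the N terminus of the fusion. The plasmid totals 5,775 bp, replicates in E. coli from a high-copy ColE1/pMB1-type origin, and is selected with ampicillin through the β-lactamase (AmpR) gene and its own promoter.

Expression of the fusion is driven by the tac promoter, a strong trp/lac hybrid, followed by a lac operator. The plasmid also carries lacI with its promoter, so the lac repressor is supplied in cis and keeps the cassette repressed until it is induced with IPTG. The remaining annotated elements (a lac promoter/operator with CAP site and lacZα fragment, short rop and bom fragments, and a small piece of an E. coli gene spanning the sequence origin) are remnants of the pGEX backbone rather than functional parts of the payload.

The GST moiety allows affinity capture of the recombinant protein on glutathione resin, making the construct suited to purifying the lamin A tail region or using it as bait in pull-down and in vitro binding assays. The record does not specify the exact experiments, but the plasmid was deposited in connection with a study of epigenetic modulators that determine nuclear size and shape.
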