Features (pLannotate 1.2.2; 17 found; start..end, strand, type, name):
    182..210     +  promoter       tac promoter: strong E. coli promoter; hybrid between the trp and lac UV5 promoters
    218..234     +  protein_bind   lac operator: The lac repressor binds to the lac operator to inhibit transcription in E. coli. This inhibition can be relieved by adding lactose or isopropyl-β-D-thiogalactopyranoside (IPTG). lac repressor encoded by lacI
    257..910     +  CDS            GST26_SCHJA: Experimental evidence at protein level: Swiss-Prot protein existence level 1. GST isoenzymes appear to play a central role in the parasite detoxification system. Other functions are also suspected including a role in increasing the solubility of haematin in the parasite gut. From Schistosoma japonicum (Blood fluke).
    983..1717    +  CDS            LMNA (fragment): LMNA_HUMAN - Also known as LMN1. Experimental evidence at protein level: Swiss-Prot protein existence level 1. Prelamin-A/C can accelerate smooth muscle cell senescence. It acts to disrupt mitosis and induce DNA damage in vascular smooth muscle cells (VSMCs), leading to mitotic failure, genomic instability, and premature senescence. From Homo sapiens (Human).
   1791..1830    +  CDS            rop (fragment): Rop protein, which maintains plasmids at low copy number; rop
   1932..1972    +  misc_feature   bom (fragment): basis of mobility region from pBR322
   2077..2181    +  promoter       AmpR promoter: bla
   2182..3042    +  CDS            AmpR: β-lactamase; bla; confers resistance to ampicillin, carbenicillin, and related antibiotics
   3213..3801    +  rep_origin     ori: high-copy-number ColE1/pMB1/pBR322/pUC origin of replication
   3987..4038    -  misc_feature   bom (fragment): basis of mobility region from pBR322
   4045..4122    +  promoter       lacI promoter: lacI
   4123..5205    +  CDS            lacI: lac repressor; lacI; The lac repressor binds to the lac operator to inhibit transcription in E. coli. This inhibition can be relieved by adding lactose or isopropyl-β-D-thiogalactopyranoside (IPTG).
   5218..5239    +  protein_bind   CAP binding site: CAP binding activates transcription in the presence of cAMP. E. coli catabolite activator protein
   5254..5284    +  promoter       lac promoter: promoter for the E. coli lac operon
   5292..5308    +  protein_bind   lac operator: The lac repressor binds to the lac operator to inhibit transcription in E. coli. This inhibition can be relieved by adding lactose or isopropyl-β-D-thiogalactopyranoside (IPTG). lac repressor encoded by lacI
   5328..5501    +  CDS            lacZα: LacZα fragment of β-galactosidase; lacZ fragment
   5765..106     -  CDS            yciV (fragment) (across the origin): RNAAM_ECOLI - Also known as trpH From Escherichia coli (strain K12).
>Addgene plasmid #204581 | pACS45 | addgene full sequence | sequence record 419039 | Addgene NGS Result
GCTTATCGACTGCACGGTGCACCAATGCTTCTGGCGTCAGGCAGCCATCGGAAGCTGTGGTATGGCTGTG
CAGGTCGTAAATCACTGCATAATTCGTGTCGCTCAAGGCGCACTCCCGTTCTGGATAATGTTTTTTGCGC
CGACATCATAACGGTTCTGGCAAATATTCTGAAATGAGCTGTTGACAATTAATCATCGGCTCGTATAATG
TGTGGAATTGTGAGCGGATAACAATTTCACACAGGAAACAGTATTCATGTCCCCTATACTAGGTTATTGG
AAAATTAAGGGCCTTGTGCAACCCACTCGACTTCTTTTGGAATATCTTGAAGAAAAATATGAAGAGCATT
TGTATGAGCGCGATGAAGGTGATAAATGGCGAAACAAAAAGTTTGAATTGGGTTTGGAGTTTCCCAATCT
TCCTTATTATATTGATGGTGATGTTAAATTAACACAGTCTATGGCCATCATACGTTATATAGCTGACAAG
CACAACATGTTGGGTGGTTGTCCAAAAGAGCGTGCAGAGATTTCAATGCTTGAAGGAGCGGTTTTGGATA
TTAGATACGGTGTTTCGAGAATTGCATATAGTAAAGACTTTGAAACTCTCAAAGTTGATTTTCTTAGCAA
GCTACCTGAAATGCTGAAAATGTTCGAAGATCGTTTATGTCATAAAACATATTTAAATGGTGATCATGTA
ACCCATCCTGACTTCATGTTGTATGACGCTCTTGATGTTGTTTTATACATGGACCCAATGTGCCTGGATG
CGTTCCCAAAATTAGTTTGTTTTAAAAAACGTATTGAAGCTATCCCACAAATTGATAAGTACTTGAAATC
CAGCAAGTATATAGCATGGCCTTTGCAGGGCTGGCAAGCCACGTTTGGTGGTGGCGACCATCCTCCAAAA
TCGGATCTGGTTCCGCGTGGATCCCTGTCCCCCAGCCCTACCTCGCAGCGCAGCCGTGGCCGTGCTTCCT
CTCACTCATCCCAGACACAGGGTGGGGGCAGCGTCACCAAAAAGCGCAAACTGGAGTCCACTGAGAGCCG
CAGCAGCTTCTCACAGCACGCACGCACTAGCGGGCGCGTGGCCGTGGAGGAGGTGGATGAGGAGGGCAAG
TTTGTCCGGCTGCGCAACAAGTCCAATGAGGACCAGTCCATGGGCAATTGGCAGATCAAGCGCCAGAATG
GAGATGATCCCTTGCTGACTTACCGGTTCCCACCAAAGTTCACCCTGAAGGCTGGGCAGGTGGTGACGAT
CTGGGCTGCAGGAGCTGGGGCCACCCACAGCCCCCCTACCGACCTGGTGTGGAAGGCACAGAACACCTGG
GGCTGCGGGAACAGCCTGCGTACGGCTCTCATCAACTCCACTGGGGAAGAAGTGGCCATGCGCAAGCTGG
TGCGCTCAGTGACTGTGGTTGAGGACGACGAGGATGAGGATGGAGATGACCTGCTCCATCACCACCACGG
CTCCCACTGCAGCAGCTCGGGGGACCCCGCTGAGTACAACCTGCGCTCGCGCACCGTGCTGTGCGGGACC
TGCGGGCAGCCTGCCGACAAGGCATCTGCCAGCGGCTCAGGAGCCCAGGTGGGCGGACCCATCTCCTCTG
GCTCTTCTGCCTCCAGTGTCACGGTCACTCGCAGCTACCGCAGTGTGGGGGGCAGTGGGGGTGGCAGCTT
CGGGGACAATCTGGTCACCCGCTCCTACTAACTGGGCAAAAGGGCGAATTCTGCAGATATCCATCACACT
GGCGGCCGCTCGAGCGGCCGCATCGTGACTGACTGACGATCTGCCTCGCGCGTTTCGGTGATGACGGTGA
AAACCTCTGACACATGCAGCTCCCGGAGACGGTCACAGCTTGTCTGTAAGCGGATGCCGGGAGCAGACAA
GCCCGTCAGGGCGCGTCAGCGGGTGTTGGCGGGTGTCGGGGCGCAGCCATGACCCAGTCACGTAGCGATA
GCGGAGTGTATAATTCTTGAAGACGAAAGGGCCTCGTGATACGCCTATTTTTATAGGTTAATGTCATGAT
AATAATGGTTTCTTAGACGTCAGGTGGCACTTTTCGGGGAAATGTGCGCGGAACCCCTATTTGTTTATTT
TTCTAAATACATTCAAATATGTATCCGCTCATGAGACAATAACCCTGATAAATGCTTCAATAATATTGAA
AAAGGAAGAGTATGAGTATTCAACATTTCCGTGTCGCCCTTATTCCCTTTTTTGCGGCATTTTGCCTTCC
TGTTTTTGCTCACCCAGAAACGCTGGTGAAAGTAAAAGATGCTGAAGATCAGTTGGGTGCACGAGTGGGT
TACATCGAACTGGATCTCAACAGCGGTAAGATCCTTGAGAGTTTTCGCCCCGAAGAACGTTTTCCAATGA
TGAGCACTTTTAAAGTTCTGCTATGTGGCGCGGTATTATCCCGTGTTGACGCCGGGCAAGAGCAACTCGG
TCGCCGCATACACTATTCTCAGAATGACTTGGTTGAGTACTCACCAGTCACAGAAAAGCATCTTACGGAT
GGCATGACAGTAAGAGAATTATGCAGTGCTGCCATAACCATGAGTGATAACACTGCGGCCAACTTACTTC
TGACAACGATCGGAGGACCGAAGGAGCTAACCGCTTTTTTGCACAACATGGGGGATCATGTAACTCGCCT
TGATCGTTGGGAACCGGAGCTGAATGAAGCCATACCAAACGACGAGCGTGACACCACGATGCCTGCAGCA
ATGGCAACAACGTTGCGCAAACTATTAACTGGCGAACTACTTACTCTAGCTTCCCGGCAACAATTAATAG
ACTGGATGGAGGCGGATAAAGTTGCAGGACCACTTCTGCGCTCGGCCCTTCCGGCTGGCTGGTTTATTGC
TGATAAATCTGGAGCCGGTGAGCGTGGGTCTCGCGGTATCATTGCAGCACTGGGGCCAGATGGTAAGCCC
TCCCGTATCGTAGTTATCTACACGACGGGGAGTCAGGCAACTATGGATGAACGAAATAGACAGATCGCTG
AGATAGGTGCCTCACTGATTAAGCATTGGTAACTGTCAGACCAAGTTTACTCATATATACTTTAGATTGA
TTTAAAACTTCATTTTTAATTTAAAAGGATCTAGGTGAAGATCCTTTTTGATAATCTCATGACCAAAATC
CCTTAACGTGAGTTTTCGTTCCACTGAGCGTCAGACCCCGTAGAAAAGATCAAAGGATCTTCTTGAGATC
CTTTTTTTCTGCGCGTAATCTGCTGCTTGCAAACAAAAAAACCACCGCTACCAGCGGTGGTTTGTTTGCC
GGATCAAGAGCTACCAACTCTTTTTCCGAAGGTAACTGGCTTCAGCAGAGCGCAGATACCAAATACTGTC
CTTCTAGTGTAGCCGTAGTTAGGCCACCACTTCAAGAACTCTGTAGCACCGCCTACATACCTCGCTCTGC
TAATCCTGTTACCAGTGGCTGCTGCCAGTGGCGATAAGTCGTGTCTTACCGGGTTGGACTCAAGACGATA
GTTACCGGATAAGGCGCAGCGGTCGGGCTGAACGGGGGGTTCGTGCACACAGCCCAGCTTGGAGCGAACG
ACCTACACCGAACTGAGATACCTACAGCGTGAGCTATGAGAAAGCGCCACGCTTCCCGAAGGGAGAAAGG
CGGACAGGTATCCGGTAAGCGGCAGGGTCGGAACAGGAGAGCGCACGAGGGAGCTTCCAGGGGGAAACGC
CTGGTATCTTTATAGTCCTGTCGGGTTTCGCCACCTCTGACTTGAGCGTCGATTTTTGTGATGCTCGTCA
GGGGGGCGGAGCCTATGGAAAAACGCCAGCAACGCGGCCTTTTTACGGTTCCTGGCCTTTTGCTGGCCTT
TTGCTCACATGTTCTTTCCTGCGTTATCCCCTGATTCTGTGGATAACCGTATTACCGCCTTTGAGTGAGC
TGATACCGCTCGCCGCAGCCGAACGACCGAGCGCAGCGAGTCAGTGAGCGAGGAAGCGGAAGAGCGCCTG
ATGCGGTATTTTCTCCTTACGCATCTGTGCGGTATTTCACACCGCATAAATTCCGACACCATCGAATGGC
GCAAAACCTTTCGCGGTATGGCATGATAGCGCCCGGAAGAGAGTCAATTCAGGGTGGTGAATGTGAAACC
AGTAACGTTATACGATGTCGCAGAGTATGCCGGTGTCTCTTATCAGACCGTTTCCCGCGTGGTGAACCAG
GCCAGCCACGTTTCTGCGAAAACGCGGGAAAAAGTGGAAGCGGCGATGGCGGAGCTGAATTACATTCCCA
ACCGCGTGGCACAACAACTGGCGGGCAAACAGTCGTTGCTGATTGGCGTTGCCACCTCCAGTCTGGCCCT
GCACGCGCCGTCGCAAATTGTCGCGGCGATTAAATCTCGCGCCGATCAACTGGGTGCCAGCGTGGTGGTG
TCGATGGTAGAACGAAGCGGCGTCGAAGCCTGTAAAGCGGCGGTGCACAATCTTCTCGCGCAACGCGTCA
GTGGGCTGATCATTAACTATCCGCTGGATGACCAGGATGCCATTGCTGTGGAAGCTGCCTGCACTAATGT
TCCGGCGTTATTTCTTGATGTCTCTGACCAGACACCCATCAACAGTATTATTTTCTCCCATGAAGACGGT
ACGCGACTGGGCGTGGAGCATCTGGTCGCATTGGGTCACCAGCAAATCGCGCTGTTAGCGGGCCCATTAA
GTTCTGTCTCGGCGCGTCTGCGTCTGGCTGGCTGGCATAAATATCTCACTCGCAATCAAATTCAGCCGAT
AGCGGAACGGGAAGGCGACTGGAGTGCCATGTCCGGTTTTCAACAAACCATGCAAATGCTGAATGAGGGC
ATCGTTCCCACTGCGATGCTGGTTGCCAACGATCAGATGGCGCTGGGCGCAATGCGCGCCATTACCGAGT
CCGGGCTGCGCGTTGGTGCGGATATCTCGGTAGTGGGATACGACGATACCGAAGACAGCTCATGTTATAT
CCCGCCGTTAACCACCATCAAACAGGATTTTCGCCTGCTGGGGCAAACCAGCGTGGACCGCTTGCTGCAA
CTCTCTCAGGGCCAGGCGGTGAAGGGCAATCAGCTGTTGCCCGTCTCACTGGTGAAAAGAAAAACCACCC
TGGCGCCCAATACGCAAACCGCCTCTCCCCGCGCGTTGGCCGATTCATTAATGCAGCTGGCACGACAGGT
TTCCCGACTGGAAAGCGGGCAGTGAGCGCAACGCAATTAATGTAAGTTAGCTCACTCATTAGGCACCCCA
GGCTTTACACTTTATGCTTCCGGCTCGTATGTTGTGTGGAATTGTGAGCGGATAACAATTTCACACAGGA
AACAGCTATGACCATGATTACGGATTCACTGGCCGTCGTTTTACAACGTCGTGACTGGGAAAACCCTGGC
GTTACCCAACTTAATCGCCTTGCAGCACATCCCCCTTTCGCCAGCTGGCGTAATAGCGAAGAGGCCCGCA
CCGATCGCCCTTCCCAACAGTTGCGCAGCCTGAATGGCGAATGGCGCTTTGCCTGGTTTCCGGCACCAGA
AGCGGTGCCGGAAAGCTGGCTGGAGTGCGATCTTCCTGAGGCCGATACTGTCGTCGTCCCCTCAAACTGG
CAGATGCACGGTTACGATGCGCCCATCTACACCAACGTGACCTATCCCATTACGGTCAATCCGCCGTTTG
TTCCCACGGAGAATCCGACGGGTTGTTACTCGCTCACATTTAATGTTGATGAAAGCTGGCTACAGGAAGG
CCAGACGCGAATTATTTTTGATGGCGTTGGAATTA
