>Addgene plasmid #204581 | pACS45 | depositor partial sequence | sequence record 410257 | human lamin A (389-646)
CTGTCCCCCAGCCCTACCTCGCAGCGCAGCCGTGGCCGTGCTTCCTCTCACTCATCCCAGACACAGGGTG
GGGGCAGCGTCACCAAAAAGCGCAAACTGGAGTCCACTGAGAGCCGCAGCAGCTTCTCACAGCACGCACG
CACTAGCGGGCGCGTGGCCGTGGAGGAGGTGGATGAGGAGGGCAAGTTTGTCCGGCTGCGCAACAAGTCC
AATGAGGACCAGTCCATGGGCAATTGGCAGATCAAGCGCCAGAATGGAGATGATCCCTTGCTGACTTACC
GGTTCCCACCAAAGTTCACCCTGAAGGCTGGGCAGGTGGTGACGATCTGGGCTGCAGGAGCTGGGGCCAC
CCACAGCCCCCCTACCGACCTGGTGTGGAAGGCACAGAACACCTGGGGCTGCGGGAACAGCCTGCGTACG
GCTCTCATCAACTCCACTGGGGAAGAAGTGGCCATGCGCAAGCTGGTGCGCTCAGTGACTGTGGTTGAGG
ACGACGAGGATGAGGATGGAGATGACCTGCTCCATCACCACCACGGCTCCCACTGCAGCAGCTCGGGGGA
CCCCGCTGAGTACAACCTGCGCTCGCGCACCGTGCTGTGCGGGACCTGCGGGCAGCCTGCCGACAAGGCA
TCTGCCAGCGGCTCAGGAGCCCAGGTGGGCGGACCCATCTCCTCTGGCTCTTCTGCCTCCAGTGTCACGG
TCACTCGCAGCTACCGCAGTGTGGGGGGCAGTGGGGGTGGCAGCTTCGGGGACAATCTGGTCACCCGCTC
CTACTAACTGGGCAAAAGGGCGAATTCTGCAGATATCCATCACACTGGCGGCCG
